>Addgene plasmid #19051 | p2xFlag CMV2-YAP2-S127D mutant | addgene full sequence | sequence record 129561 | Addgene NGS result
ATTGGCTCATGTCCAATATGACCGCCATGTTGACATTGATTATTGACTAGTTATTAATAGTAATCAATTA
CGGGGTCATTAGTTCATAGCCCATATATGGAGTTCCGCGTTACATAACTTACGGTAAATGGCCCGCCTGG
CTGACCGCCCAACGACCCCCGCCCATTGACGTCAATAATGACGTATGTTCCCATAGTAACGCCAATAGGG
ACTTTCCATTGACGTCAATGGGTGGAGTATTTACGGTAAACTGCCCACTTGGCAGTACATCAAGTGTATC
ATATGCCAAGTCCGCCCCCTATTGACGTCAATGACGGTAAATGGCCCGCCTGGCATTATGCCCAGTACAT
GACCTTACGGGACTTTCCTACTTGGCAGTACATCTACGTATTAGTCATCGCTATTACCATGGTGATGCGG
TTTTGGCAGTACACCAATGGGCGTGGATAGCGGTTTGACTCACGGGGATTTCCAAGTCTCCACCCCATTG
ACGTCAATGGGAGTTTGTTTTGGCACCAAAATCAACGGGACTTTCCAAAATGTCGTAATAACCCCGCCCC
GTTGACGCAAATGGGCGGTAGGCGTGTACGGTGGGAGGTCTATATAAGCAGAGCTCGTTTAGTGAACCGT
CAGAATTGATCTACCATGGACTACAAAGACGATGACGACAAGCTTGCGGCCGCGAATTCAAGCTTAGCCA
CCATGGACTACAAAGACGATGACGATAAAGCAAGGCTCGAATCGGTACCTATGGATCCCGGGCAGCAGCC
GCCGCCTCAACCGGCCCCCCAGGGCCAAGGGCAGCCGCCTTCGCAGCCCCCGCAGGGGCAGGGCCCGCCG
TCCGGACCCGGGCAACCGGCACCCGCGGCGACCCAGGCGGCGCCGCAGGCACCCCCCGCCGGGCATCAGA
TCGTGCACGTCCGCGGGGACTCGGAGACCGACCTGGAGGCGCTCTTCAACGCCGTCATGAACCCCAAGAC
GGCCAACGTGCCCCAGACCGTGCCCATGAGGCTCCGGAAGCTGCCCGACTCCTTCTTCAAGCCGCCGGAG
CCCAAATCCCACTCCCGACAGGCCAGTACTGATGCAGGCACTGCAGGAGCCCTGACTCCACAGCATGTTC
GAGCTCATGACTCTCCAGCTTCTCTGCAGTTGGGAGCTGTTTCTCCTGGGACACTGACCCCCACTGGAGT
AGTCTCTGGCCCAGCAGCTACACCCACAGCTCAGCATCTTCGACAGTCTTCTTTTGAGATACCTGATGAT
GTACCTCTGCCAGCAGGTTGGGAGATGGCAAAGACATCTTCTGGTCAGAGATACTTCTTAAATCACATCG
ATCAGACAACAACATGGCAGGACCCCAGGAAGGCCATGCTGTCCCAGATGAACGTCACAGCCCCCACCAG
TCCACCAGTGCAGCAGAATATGATGAACTCGGCTTCAGGTCCTCTTCCTGATGGATGGGAACAAGCCATG
ACTCAGGATGGAGAAATTTACTATATAAACCATAAGAACAAGACCACCTCTTGGCTAGACCCAAGGCTTG
ACCCTCGTTTTGCCATGAACCAGAGAATCAGTCAGAGTGCTCCAGTGAAACAGCCACCACCCCTGGCTCC
CCAGAGCCCACAGGGAGGCGTCATGGGTGGCAGCAACTCCAACCAGCAGCAACAGATGCGACTGCAGCAA
CTGCAGATGGAGAAGGAGAGGCTGCGGCTGAAACAGCAAGAACTGCTTCGGCAGGAGTTAGCCCTGCGTA
GCCAGTTACCAACACTGGAGCAGGATGGTGGGACTCAAAATCCAGTGTCTTCTCCCGGGATGTCTCAGGA
ATTGAGAACAATGACGACCAATAGCTCAGATCCTTTCCTTAACAGTGGCACCTATCACTCTCGAGATGAG
AGTACAGACAGTGGACTAAGCATGAGCAGCTACAGTGTCCCTCGAACCCCAGATGACTTCCTGAACAGTG
TGGATGAGATGGATACAGGTGATACTATCAACCAAAGCACCCTGCCCTCACAGCAGAACCGTTTCCCAGA
CTACCTTGAAGCCATTCCTGGGACAAATGTGGACCTTGGAACACTGGAAGGAGATGGAATGAACATAGAA
GGAGAGGAGCTGATGCCAAGTCTGCAGGAAGCTTTGAGTTCTGACATCCTTAATGACATGGAGTCTGTTT
TGGCTGCCACCAAGCTAGATAAAGAAAGCTTTCTTACATGGTTATAGAGCCCTCAGGCAGACTGAATTCT
GCAGATATCCAGCACAGTGGCGGCCGCTCGAGTCTAGAGGATCCCGGGTGGCATCCCTGTGACCCCTCCC
CAGTGCCTCTCCTGGCCCTGGAAGTTGCCACTCCAGTGCCCACCAGCCTTGTCCTAATAAAATTAAGTTG
CATCATTTTGTCTGACTAGGTGTCCTTCTATAATATTATGGGGTGGAGGGGGGTGGTATGGAGCAAGGGG
CAAGTTGGGAAGACAACCTGTAGGGCCTGCGGGGTCTATTGGGAACCAAGCTGGAGTGCAGTGGCACAAT
CTTGGCTCACTGCAATCTCCGCCTCCTGGGTTCAAGCGATTCTCCTGCCTCAGCCTCCCGAGTTGTTGGG
ATTCCAGGCATGCATGACCAGGCTCAGCTAATTTTTGTTTTTTTGGTAGAGACGGGGTTTCACCATATTG
GCCAGGCTGGTCTCCAACTCCTAATCTCAGGTGATCTACCCACCTTGGCCTCCCAAATTGCTGGGATTAC
AGGCGTGAACCACTGCTCCCTTCCCTGTCCTTCTGATTTTAAAATAACTATACCAGCAGGAGGACGTCCA
GACACAGCATAGGCTACCTGGCCATGCCCAACCGGTGGGACATTTGAGTTGCTTGCTTGGCACTGTCCTC
TCATGCGTTGGGTCCACTCAGTAGATGCCTGTTGAATTGGGTACGCGGCCAGCTTGGCTGTGGAATGTGT
GTCAGTTAGGGTGTGGAAAGTCCCCAGGCTCCCCAGCAGGCAGAAGTATGCAAAGCATGCATCTCAATTA
GTCAGCAACCAGGTGTGGAAAGTCCCCAGGCTCCCCAGCAGGCAGAAGTATGCAAAGCATGCATCTCAAT
TAGTCAGCAACCATAGTCCCGCCCCTAACTCCGCCCATCCCGCCCCTAACTCCGCCCAGTTCCGCCCATT
CTCCGCCCCATGGCTGACTAATTTTTTTTATTTATGCAGAGGCCGAGGCCGCCTCGGCCTCTGAGCTATT
CCAGAAGTAGTGAGGAGGCTTTTTTGGAGGCCTAGGCTTTTGCAAAAAGCTCCTCGAGGAACTGAAAAAC
CAGAAAGTTAATTCCCTATAGTGAGTCGTATTAAATTCGTAATCATGTCATAGCTGTTTCCTGTGTGAAA
TTGTTATCCGCTCACAATTCCACACAACATACGAGCCGGAAGCATAAAGTGTAAAGCCTGGGGTGCCTAA
TGAGTGAGCTAACTCACATTAATTGCGTTGCGCTCACTGCCCGCTTTCCAGTCGGGAAACCTGTCGTGCC
AGCTGCATTAATGAATCGGCCAACGCGCGGGGAGAGGCGGTTTGCGTATTGGGCGCTCTTCCGCTTCCTC
GCTCACTGACTCGCTGCGCTCGGTCGTTCGGCTGCGGCGAGCGGTATCAGCTCACTCAAAGGCGGTAATA
CGGTTATCCACAGAATCAGGGGATAACGCAGGAAAGAACATGTGAGCAAAAGGCCAGCAAAAGGCCAGGA
ACCGTAAAAAGGCCGCGTTGCTGGCGTTTTTCCATAGGCTCCGCCCCCCTGACGAGCATCACAAAAATCG
ACGCTCAAGTCAGAGGTGGCGAAACCCGACAGGACTATAAAGATACCAGGCGTTTCCCCCTGGAAGCTCC
CTCGTGCGCTCTCCTGTTCCGACCCTGCCGCTTACCGGATACCTGTCCGCCTTTCTCCCTTCGGGAAGCG
TGGCGCTTTCTCATAGCTCACGCTGTAGGTATCTCAGTTCGGTGTAGGTCGTTCGCTCCAAGCTGGGCTG
TGTGCACGAACCCCCCGTTCAGCCCGACCGCTGCGCCTTATCCGGTAACTATCGTCTTGAGTCCAACCCG
GTAAGACACGACTTATCGCCACTGGCAGCAGCCACTGGTAACAGGATTAGCAGAGCGAGGTATGTAGGCG
GTGCTACAGAGTTCTTGAAGTGGTGGCCTAACTACGGCTACACTAGAAGAACAGTATTTGGTATCTGCGC
TCTGCTGAAGCCAGTTACCTTCGGAAAAAGAGTTGGTAGCTCTTGATCCGGCAAACAAACCACCGCTGGT
AGCGGTGGTTTTTTTGTTTGCAAGCAGCAGATTACGCGCAGAAAAAAAGGATCTCAAGAAGATCCTTTGA
TCTTTTCTACGGGGTCTGACGCTCAGTGGAACGAAAACTCACGTTAAGGGATTTTGGTCATGAGATTATC
AAAAAGGATCTTCACCTAGATCCTTTTAAATTAAAAATGAAGTTTTAAATCAATCTAAAGTATATATGAG
TAAACTTGGTCTGACAGTTACCAATGCTTAATCAGTGAGGCACCTATCTCAGCGATCTGTCTATTTCGTT
CATCCATAGTTGCCTGACTCCCCGTCGTGTAGATAACTACGATACGGGAGGGCTTACCATCTGGCCCCAG
TGCTGCAATGATACCGCGAGACCCACGCTCACCGGCTCCAGATTTATCAGCAATAAACCAGCCAGCCGGA
AGGGCCGAGCGCAGAAGTGGTCCTGCAACTTTATCCGCCTCCATCCAGTCTATTAATTGTTGCCGGGAAG
CTAGAGTAAGTAGTTCGCCAGTTAATAGTTTGCGCAACGTTGTTGCCATTGCTACAGGCATCGTGGTGTC
ACGCTCGTCGTTTGGTATGGCTTCATTCAGCTCCGGTTCCCAACGATCAAGGCGAGTTACATGATCCCCC
ATGTTGTGCAAAAAAGCGGTTAGCTCCTTCGGTCCTCCGATCGTTGTCAGAAGTAAGTTGGCCGCAGTGT
TATCACTCATGGTTATGGCAGCACTGCATAATTCTCTTACTGTCATGCCATCCGTAAGATGCTTTTCTGT
GACTGGTGAGTACTCAACCAAGTCATTCTGAGAATAGTGTATGCGGCGACCGAGTTGCTCTTGCCCGGCG
TCAATACGGGATAATACCGCGCCACATAGCAGAACTTTAAAAGTGCTCATCATTGGAAAACGTTCTTCGG
GGCGAAAACTCTCAAGGATCTTACCGCTGTTGAGATCCAGTTCGATGTAACCCACTCGTGCACCCAACTG
ATCTTCAGCATCTTTTACTTTCACCAGCGTTTCTGGGTGAGCAAAAACAGGAAGGCAAAATGCCGCAAAA
AAGGGAATAAGGGCGACACGGAAATGTTGAATACTCATACTCTTCCTTTTTCAATATTATTGAAGCATTT
ATCAGGGTTATTGTCTCATGAGCGGATACATATTTGAATGTATTTAGAAAAATAAACAAATAGGGGTTCC
GCGCACATTTCCCCGAAAAGTGCCACCTG
[124 nt withheld, positions 5490-5613]
C
[91 nt withheld, positions 5615-5705]
A
[49 nt withheld, positions 5707-5755]
CCTTTGACGTTGGAGTCCACGTTCTTT
[37 nt withheld, positions 5783-5819]
ACCCTATCTCGGTCTATTCTTTTGATTTATAAGGGATTTTGCCGATTTCGGCCTATTGGTTAAAAAATGA
GCTGATTTAACAAAAATTTAACGCGAATTTTAACAAAATATTAACGCTTACAATTTCCATTCGCCATTCA
GGCTGCGCAACTGTTGGGAAGGGCGATCGGTGCGGGCCTCTTCGCTATTACGCCAGCTGGCGAAAGGGGG
ATGTGCTGCAAGGCGATTAAGTTGGGTAACGCCAGGGTTTTCCCAGTCACGACGTTGTAAAACGACGGCC
AGTGCCAAGCTGATCTATACATTGAATCAATATTGGCAATTAGCCATATTAGTCATTGGTTATATAGCAT
AAATCAATATTGGCTATTGGCCATTGCATACGTTGTATCTATATCATAATATGTACATTTAT
Features (pLannotate 1.2.2; 17 found; start..end, strand, type, name):
     32..411     +  enhancer       CMV enhancer: human cytomegalovirus immediate early enhancer
    413..612     +  promoter       CMV promoter: human cytomegalovirus (CMV) immediate early promoter
    648..668     +  CDS            3xFLAG (fragment): three tandem FLAG® epitope tags
    705..729     +  CDS            3xFLAG (fragment): three tandem FLAG® epitope tags
    751..2214    +  CDS            YAP1: YAP1_HUMAN - Also known as YAP65. Experimental evidence at protein level: Swiss-Prot protein existence level 1. [Isoform 3]: Activates the C-terminal fragment (CTF) of ERBB4 (isoform 3). From Homo sapiens (Human).
   2286..2908    +  polyA_signal   hGH poly(A) signal: human growth hormone polyadenylation signal
   2937..3266    +  promoter       SV40 promoter: SV40 enhancer and early promoter
   3305..3323    -  promoter       T7 promoter: promoter for bacteriophage T7 RNA polymerase
   3361..3377    -  protein_bind   lac operator: The lac repressor binds to the lac operator to inhibit transcription in E. coli. This inhibition can be relieved by adding lactose or isopropyl-β-D-thiogalactopyranoside (IPTG). lac repressor encoded by lacI
   3385..3415    -  promoter       lac promoter: promoter for the E. coli lac operon
   3430..3451    -  protein_bind   CAP binding site: CAP binding activates transcription in the presence of cAMP. E. coli catabolite activator protein
   3464..3556    -  CDS            lacI (fragment): lac repressor; lacI; The lac repressor binds to the lac operator to inhibit transcription in E. coli. This inhibition can be relieved by adding lactose or isopropyl-β-D-thiogalactopyranoside (IPTG).
   3739..4327    -  rep_origin     ori: high-copy-number ColE1/pMB1/pBR322/pUC origin of replication
   4498..5358    -  CDS            AmpR: β-lactamase; bla; confers resistance to ampicillin, carbenicillin, and related antibiotics
   5359..5463    -  promoter       AmpR promoter: bla
   5490..5918    +  rep_origin     f1 ori (sequence partly withheld): f1 bacteriophage origin of replication; arrow indicates direction of (+) strand synthesis
   5949..6103    -  CDS            lacZα (fragment): LacZα fragment of β-galactosidase; lacZ fragment
