[The description below was written by a language model from this plasmid's Addgene catalogue record and pLannotate feature annotations shown in this document.]
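Description:
p2xFlag CMV2-YAP2-S127D mutant is a mammalian expression plasmid built on the p2xFlag CMV2 backbone (about 4.7 kb without insert; the sequenced construct is 6,231 nt). It is maintained in E. coli as a high-copy plasmid through a ColE1/pUC-type origin and selected with ampicillin via the β-lactamase gene. An f1 phage origin is also present, along with leftover bacterial cloning-vector elements (lac promoter and operator, CAP site, lacI and lacZα fragments, and a T7 promoter) that have no evident role in mammalian expression. The feature table lists an SV40 enhancer/early promoter region downstream of the expression cassette, but no mammalian selection marker is annotated. The plasmid therefore appears suited to transient transfection rather than drug selection of stable lines.

The payload is the human YAP1 coding sequence in its YAP2 isoform (about 1.47 kb), cloned between KpnI and XbaI sites. It is transcribed from the human cytomegalovirus immediate-early enhancer and promoter and terminated by the human growth hormone polyadenylation signal. Two short FLAG-matching segments lie just upstream of the open reading frame, consistent with the backbone-encoded N-terminal 2xFlag tag, which allows detection or immunoprecipitation of the protein with anti-FLAG antibodies. The insert carries a serine 127 to aspartic acid substitution. Aspartate is commonly used to mimic constitutive phosphorylation, and the associated publication concerns regulation of YAP's apoptotic function by the Mst2 and Lats kinases. The construct is thus presumably used to express a tagged phosphomimetic YAP2 variant in mammalian cells and compare its behaviour with other forms of the protein, although the record does not state the specific experimental use.
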