Addgene plasmid #19051: p2xFlag CMV2-YAP2-S127D mutant
Depositing lab: Marius Sudol. Publication: Mst2 and Lats kinases regulate apoptotic function of Yes kinase-associated protein (YAP). Oka T, Mazack V, Sudol M. J Biol Chem. 2008 Oct 10;283(41):27534-27546. doi: 10.1074/jbc.M804380200. Epub 2008 Jul 17. PubMed 18640976.
Backbone
  Vector backbone: p2xFlag CMV2
  Backbone size w/o insert (bp): 4700
  Vector type: Mammalian Expression
Growth in bacteria
  Bacterial resistance: Ampicillin, 100 μg/mL
  Growth temperature: 37°C
  Growth strain: DH5alpha
  Copy number: High Copy
Gene/Insert
  Gene/Insert name: Yes-kinase associated protein (alt names: YAP2, YAP65; YAP2 isoform)
  Species: H. sapiens (human)
  Insert size (bp): 1467
  Mutation: Serine 127 changed to Aspartic Acid
  GenBank ID: NM_006106
  Entrez Gene: YAP1 (a.k.a. COB1, YAP, YAP-1, YAP2, YAP65, YKI)
  Tag / fusion protein: 2xFlag (N terminal on backbone)
  Cloning method: Restriction Enzyme; 5′ cloning site KpnI (unknown if destroyed); 3′ cloning site XbaI (unknown if destroyed)
  Sequencing primers: 5′ CMV
Terms and licenses: Academic/Nonprofit Terms; Industry Terms: Not Available to Industry
How to cite: p2xFlag CMV2-YAP2-S127D mutant was a gift from Marius Sudol (Addgene plasmid # 19051 ; http://n2t.net/addgene:19051 ; RRID:Addgene_19051)
