>Addgene plasmid #19051 | p2xFlag CMV2-YAP2-S127D mutant | depositor partial sequence | sequence record 8924 | Author sequence
GGGTNTTAGCAGAGCTTGTTNGTGAACCGTCAGAATTGATCTACCATGGACTACAAAGACGATGACGACA
AGCTTGCGGCCGCGAATTCAAGCTTAGCCACCATGGACTACAAAGACGATGACGATAAAGCAAGGCTCGA
ATCGGTACCTATGGATCCCGGGCAGCAGCCGCCGCCTCAACCGGCCCCCCAGGGCCAAGGGCAGCCGCCT
TCGCAGCCCCCGCAGGGGCAGGGCCCGCCGTCCGGACCCGGGCAACCGGCACCCGCGGCGACCCAGGCGG
CGCCGCAGGCACCCCCCGCCGGGCATCAGATCGTGCACGTCCGCGGGGACTCGGAGACCGACCTGGAGGC
GCTCTTCAACGCCGTCATGAACCCCAAGACGGCCAACGTGCCCCAGACCGTGCCCATGAGGCTCCGGAAG
CTGCCCGACTCCTTCTTCAAGCCGCCGGAGCCCAAATCCCACTCCCGACAGGCCAGTACTGATGCAGGCA
CTGCAGGAGCCCTGACTCCACAGCATGTTCGAGCTCATGACTCTCCAGCTTCTCTGCAGTTGGGAGCTGT
TTCTCCTGGGACACTGACCCCCACTGGAGTAGTCTCTGGCCCAGCAGCTACACCCACAGCTCAGCATCTT
CGACAGTCTTCTTTTGAGATACCTGATGATGTACCTCTGCCAGCAGGTTGGGAGATGGCAAAGACATCTT
CTGGTCAGAGATACTTCTTAAATCACATCGATCAGACAACAACATGGCAGGACCCCAGGAAGGCCATGCT
GTCCCAGATGAACGTCACAGCCCCCACCAGTCCACCAGTGCAGCAGAATATGATGAACTCGGCTTCAGGT
CCTCTTCCTGATGGATGGGAACAAGCCATGACTCAGGATGGAGAAATTTACTATATAAACCATAAGAACA
AGACCACCTCTTGGCTAGACCCANGCTTGACCTCGTTTNCCATGAACANAAATCANTCANAGTGNTCCAG
TGAANANCACACCCTGGTTCCCAAANCCANAGGGAGNNTTTGGTGGNNCANTNNACANANNAAAATNNAT
NNNNACTNNATGNAANAAAGTNNGTTAAAAAAAANTTTTNN
