>Addgene plasmid #19051 | p2xFlag CMV2-YAP2-S127D mutant | addgene partial sequence | sequence record 24948 | CMV-F 5'-CGCAAATGGGCGGTAGGCGTG-3'
AGCAGAGCTCGTTTAGTGAACCGTCAGAATTGATCTACCATGGACTACAAAGACGATGACGACAAGCTTG
CGGCCGCGAATTCAAGCTTAGCCACCATGGACTACAAAGACGATGACGATAAAGCAAGGCTCGAATCGGT
ACCTATGGATCCCGGGCAGCAGCCGCCGCCTCAACCGGCCCCCCAGGGCCAAGGGCAGCCGCCTTCGCAG
CCCCCGCAGGGGCAGGGCCCGCCGTCCGGACCCGGGCAACCGGCACCCGCGGCGACCCAGGCGGCGCCGC
AGGCACCCCCCGCCGGGCATCAGATCGTGCACGTCCGCGGGGACTCGGAGACCGACCTGGAGGCGCTCTT
CAACGCCGTCATGAACCCCAAGACGGCCAACGTGCCCCAGACCGTGCCCATGAGGCTCCGGAAGCTGCCC
GACTCCTTCTTCAAGCCGCCGGAGCCCAAATCCCACTCCCGACAGGCCAGTACTGATGCAGGCACTGCAG
GAGCCCTGACTCCACAGCATGTTCGAGCTCATGACTCTCCAGCTTCTCTGCAGTTGGGAGCTGTTTCTCC
TGGGACACTGACCCCCACTGGAGTAGTCTCTGGCCCAGCAGCTACACCCACAGCTCAGCATCTTCGACAG
TCTTCTTTTGAGATACCTGATGATGTACCTCTGCCAGCAGGTTGGGAGATGGCAAAGACATCTTCTGGTC
AGAGATA
